>Addgene plasmid #161164 | pDONR221-SLC1A7_STOP | addgene full sequence | sequence record 357008 | Addgene NGS Result
CAAATAATGATTTTATTTTGACTGATAGTGACCTGTTCGTTGCAACACATTGATGAGCAATGCTTTTTTA
TAATGCCAACTTTGTACAAAAAAGCAGGCTCCACCATGGTGCCACACGCAATCCTGGCAAGGGGAAGAGA
CGTGTGCAGGAGAAACGGCCTGCTGATCCTGTCCGTGCTGTCTGTGATCGTGGGCTGTCTGCTGGGCTTC
TTTCTGCGGACCAGGCGCCTGTCTCCACAGGAGATCAGCTACTTCCAGTTTCCCGGCGAGCTGCTGATGA
GAATGCTGAAGATGATGATCCTGCCCCTGGTGGTGAGCTCCCTGATGAGCGGACTGGCATCCCTGGATGC
CAAGACCTCTAGCAGACTGGGCGTGCTGACAGTGGCTTACTATCTGTGGACCACATTCATGGCCGTGATC
GTGGGCATCTTTATGGTGTCTATCATCCACCCAGGAAGCGCCGCACAGAAGGAGACCACAGAGCAGAGCG
GCAAGCCCATCATGTCCTCTGCCGACGCCCTGCTGGATCTGATCAGGAACATGTTCCCTGCCAATCTGGT
GGAGGCCACCTTTAAGCAGTACCGCACAAAGACCACACCAGTGGTGAAGTCCCCTAAGGTGGCACCAGAG
GAGGCACCACCTAGGAGAATCCTGATCTACGGCGTGCAGGAGGAGAACGGCTCTCACGTGCAGAATTTCG
CACTGGACCTGACCCCACCACCTGAGGTGGTGTATAAGTCCGAGCCCGGCACATCTGATGGCATGAACGT
GCTGGGCATCGTGTTCTTTAGCGCCACCATGGGCATCATGCTGGGAAGGATGGGCGACTCCGGAGCACCT
CTGGTGTCTTTCTGCCAGTGTCTGAATGAGTCCGTGATGAAGATCGTGGCCGTGGCCGTGTGGTATTTCC
CCTTTGGCATCGTGTTTCTGATCGCCGGCAAGATCCTGGAGATGGACGATCCTCGGGCCGTGGGCAAGAA
GCTGGGCTTCTACTCCGTGACCGTGGTGTGCGGACTGGTGCTGCACGGACTGTTTATCCTGCCCCTGCTG
TATTTCTTTATCACAAAGAAGAACCCTATCGTGTTCATCAGGGGAATCCTGCAGGCCCTGCTGATCGCCC
TGGCCACCAGCTCCTCTAGCGCCACCCTGCCTATCACATTCAAGTGTCTGCTGGAGAACAATCACATCGA
CAGGCGCATCGCAAGGTTTGTGCTGCCAGTGGGAGCAACCATCAATATGGATGGAACAGCCCTGTACGAG
GCAGTGGCAGCAATCTTCATCGCCCAGGTGAACAATTATGAGCTGGACTTTGGCCAGATCATCACCATCA
GCATCACCGCAACAGCAGCATCCATCGGAGCAGCAGGCATCCCACAGGCCGGCCTGGTGACCATGGTCAT
CGTGCTGACCAGCGTGGGACTGCCAACCGACGATATCACACTGATCATCGCCGTGGACTGGGCCCTGGAT
AGGTTCCGCACAATGATCAACGTGCTGGGCGATGCACTGGCAGCAGGAATCATGGCACACATCTGCCGGA
AGGACTTTGCCAGAGATACCGGCACAGAGAAGCTGCTGCCCTGTGAGACCAAGCCCGTGAGCCTGCAGGA
GATCGTGGCAGCCCAGCAGAATGGATGCGTGAAGAGCGTGGCAGAGGCATCCGAGCTGACCCTGGGACCA
ACATGTCCCCACCACGTGCCTGTGCAGGTGGAGCAGGATGAGGAGCTGCCAGCCGCCTCTCTGAACCACT
GCACCATCCAGATCAGCGAGCTGGAGACAAATGTGTAAGACCCAGCTTTCTTGTACAAAGTTGGCATTAT
AAGAAAGCATTGCTTATCAATTTGTTGCAACGAACAGGTCACTATCAGTCAAAATAAAATCATTATTTGC
CATCCAGCTGATATCCCCTATAGTGAGTCGTATTACATGGTCATAGCTGTTTCCTGGCAGCTCTGGCCCG
TGTCTCAAAATCTCTGATGTTACATTGCACAAGATAAAAATATATCATCATGAACAATAAAACTGTCTGC
TTACATAAACAGTAATACAAGGGGTGTTATGAGCCATATTCAACGGGAAACGTCGAGGCCGCGATTAAAT
TCCAACATGGATGCTGATTTATATGGGTATAAATGGGCTCGCGATAATGTCGGGCAATCAGGTGCGACAA
TCTATCGCTTGTATGGGAAGCCCGATGCGCCAGAGTTGTTTCTGAAACATGGCAAAGGTAGCGTTGCCAA
TGATGTTACAGATGAGATGGTCAGACTAAACTGGCTGACGGAATTTATGCCTCTTCCGACCATCAAGCAT
TTTATCCGTACTCCTGATGATGCATGGTTACTCACCACTGCGATCCCCGGAAAAACAGCATTCCAGGTAT
TAGAAGAATATCCTGATTCAGGTGAAAATATTGTTGATGCGCTGGCAGTGTTCCTGCGCCGGTTGCATTC
GATTCCTGTTTGTAATTGTCCTTTTAACAGCGATCGCGTATTTCGTCTCGCTCAGGCGCAATCACGAATG
AATAACGGTTTGGTTGATGCGAGTGATTTTGATGACGAGCGTAATGGCTGGCCTGTTGAACAAGTCTGGA
AAGAAATGCATAAACTTTTGCCATTCTCACCGGATTCAGTCGTCACTCATGGTGATTTCTCACTTGATAA
CCTTATTTTTGACGAGGGGAAATTAATAGGTTGTATTGATGTTGGACGAGTCGGAATCGCAGACCGATAC
CAGGATCTTGCCATCCTATGGAACTGCCTCGGTGAGTTTTCTCCTTCATTACAGAAACGGCTTTTTCAAA
AATATGGTATTGATAATCCTGATATGAATAAATTGCAGTTTCATTTGATGCTCGATGAGTTTTTCTAATC
AGAATTGGTTAATTGGTTGTAACACTGGCAGAGCATTACGCTGACTTGACGGGACGGCGCAAGCTCATGA
CCAAAATCCCTTAACGTGAGTTACGCGTCGTTCCACTGAGCGTCAGACCCCGTAGAAAAGATCAAAGGAT
CTTCTTGAGATCCTTTTTTTCTGCGCGTAATCTGCTGCTTGCAAACAAAAAAACCACCGCTACCAGCGGT
GGTTTGTTTGCCGGATCAAGAGCTACCAACTCTTTTTCCGAAGGTAACTGGCTTCAGCAGAGCGCAGATA
CCAAATACTGTTCTTCTAGTGTAGCCGTAGTTAGGCCACCACTTCAAGAACTCTGTAGCACCGCCTACAT
ACCTCGCTCTGCTAATCCTGTTACCAGTGGCTGCTGCCAGTGGCGATAAGTCGTGTCTTACCGGGTTGGA
CTCAAGACGATAGTTACCGGATAAGGCGCAGCGGTCGGGCTGAACGGGGGGTTCGTGCACACAGCCCAGC
TTGGAGCGAACGACCTACACCGAACTGAGATACCTACAGCGTGAGCTATGAGAAAGCGCCACGCTTCCCG
AAGGGAGAAAGGCGGACAGGTATCCGGTAAGCGGCAGGGTCGGAACAGGAGAGCGCACGAGGGAGCTTCC
AGGGGGAAACGCCTGGTATCTTTATAGTCCTGTCGGGTTTCGCCACCTCTGACTTGAGCGTCGATTTTTG
TGATGCTCGTCAGGGGGGCGGAGCCTATGGAAAAACGCCAGCAACGCGGCCTTTTTACGGTTCCTGGCCT
TTTGCTGGCCTTTTGCTCACATGTTCTTTCCTGCGTTATCCCCTGATTCTGTGGATAACCGTATTACCGC
CTTTGAGTGAGCTGATACCGCTCGCCGCAGCCGAACGACCGAGCGCAGCGAGTCAGTGAGCGAGGAAGCG
GAAGAGCGCCCAATACGCAAACCGCCTCTCCCCGCGCGTTGGCCGATTCATTAATGCAGCTGGCACGACA
GGTTTCCCGACTGGAAAGCGGGCAGTGAGCGCAACGCAATTAATACGCGTACCGCTAGCCAGGAAGAGTT
TGTAGAAACGCAAAAAGGCCATCCGTCAGGATGGCCTTCTGCTTAGTTTGATGCCTGGCAGTTTATGGCG
GGCGTCCTGCCCGCCACCCTCCGGGCCGTTGCTTCACAACGTTCAAATCCGCTCCCGGCGGATTTGTCCT
ACTCAGGAGAGCGTTCACCGACAAACAACAGATAAAACGAAAGGCCCAGTCTTCCGACTGAGCCTTTCGT
TTTATTTGATGCCTGGCAGTTCCCTACTCTCGCGTTAACGCTAGCATGGATGTTTTCCCAGTCACGACGT
TGTAAAACGACGGCCAGTCTTAAGCTCGGGCCC
Features (pLannotate 1.2.2; 10 found; start..end, strand, type, name):
      1..100     +  protein_bind   attL1: mutant version of attL; recombination site for the Gateway® LR reaction LR Clonase™
    106..1785    +  CDS            SLC1A7: EAA5_HUMAN - Also known as EAAT5. Experimental evidence at transcript level: Swiss-Prot protein existence level 2. Transports L-glutamate; the L-glutamate uptake is sodium- and voltage-dependent and chloride-independent. Its associated chloride conductance may participate in visual processing. From Homo sapiens (Human).
   1790..1889    -  protein_bind   attL2: mutant version of attL; recombination site for the Gateway® LR reaction LR Clonase™
   1907..1925    -  promoter       T7 promoter: promoter for bacteriophage T7 RNA polymerase
   2059..2868    +  CDS            KanR: aminoglycoside phosphotransferase; aph(3')-Ia; confers resistance to kanamycin in bacteria or G418 (Geneticin®) in eukaryotes
   3015..3603    +  rep_origin     ori: high-copy-number ColE1/pMB1/pBR322/pUC origin of replication
   3786..3878    +  CDS            lacI (fragment): lac repressor; lacI; The lac repressor binds to the lac operator to inhibit transcription in E. coli. This inhibition can be relieved by adding lactose or isopropyl-β-D-thiogalactopyranoside (IPTG).
   3933..3960    -  terminator     rrnB T2 terminator: transcription terminator T2 from the E. coli rrnB gene
   4092..4135    +  terminator     rrnB T1 terminator: Escherichia coli rrnB; transcription terminator T1 from the E. coli rrnB gene
   4182..4218    -  CDS            lacZα (fragment): LacZα fragment of β-galactosidase; lacZ fragment
