[The description below was written by a language model from this plasmid's Addgene catalogue record and pLannotate feature annotations shown in this document.]
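Description:
pDONR221-SLC1A7_STOP is a Gateway entry clone built on the pDONR221 backbone, carrying a codon-optimized open reading frame for human SLC1A7 (also called EAAT5). According to the annotation, this solute carrier transports L-glutamate in a sodium- and voltage-dependent manner, and its associated chloride conductance may contribute to visual processing. The roughly 1.68 kb ORF sits between attL1 and attL2, the recombination sites used by LR Clonase to move an insert directionally into any attR-containing destination vector. The full plasmid is about 4.2 kb. It replicates in E. coli from a high-copy ColE1/pUC-type origin and is selected with kanamycin through an aminoglycoside phosphotransferase gene.

Although the catalogue lists the vector type as mammalian expression, the feature table shows no eukaryotic promoter or polyadenylation signal around the insert, so the plasmid serves as a shuttle for subcloning rather than as an expression construct in its own right. The remaining annotated elements are standard backbone components: rrnB T1 and T2 terminators upstream of attL1, which insulate the cloning site from read-through transcription, a T7 promoter just outside attL2 oriented toward the insert on the opposite strand, and short lacI and lacZα fragments that are remnants with no functional role. M13 forward and reverse priming sites are recorded for sequencing the insert.

The defining feature of this version is the stop codon retained at the end of the ORF, so that transfer into a destination vector yields native, untagged protein or an N-terminal fusion, but not a C-terminal fusion. A companion clone without the stop codon exists for C-terminal tagging. The plasmid belongs to a consortium collection of SLC transporter clones intended to support transporter research and drug discovery.
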