Addgene plasmid #161164: pDONR221-SLC1A7_STOP
Purpose: Gateway entry clone with codon-optimized ORF sequence for subcloning into custom expression vectors. Contains a STOP codon at the end of the codon-optimized ORF sequence.
Depositing lab: RESOLUTE Consortium & Giulio Superti-Furga. Depositing organization: CeMM Research Center for Molecular Medicine. Publication: The RESOLUTE consortium: unlocking SLC transporters for drug discovery. Superti-Furga G, Lackner D, Wiedmer T, Ingles-Prieto A, Barbosa B, Girardi E, Goldmann U, Gurtl B, Klavins K, Klimek C, Lindinger S, Lineiro-Retes E, Muller AC, Onstein S, Redinger G, Reil D, Sedlyarov V, Wolf G, Crawford M, Everley R, ... Steppan CM. Nat Rev Drug Discov. 2020 Jul;19(7):429-430. doi: 10.1038/d41573-020-00056-6. PubMed 32265506.
Backbone
  Vector backbone: pDONR221
  Backbone manufacturer: ThermoFisher Scientific
  Backbone size w/o insert (bp): 2550
  Vector type: Mammalian Expression
Growth in bacteria
  Bacterial resistance: Kanamycin, 50 μg/mL
  Growth temperature: 37°C
  Growth strain: NEB Stable
  Copy number: High Copy
Gene/Insert
  Gene/Insert name: SLC1A7 (alt name: EAAT5)
  Species: H. sapiens (human)
  Insert size (bp): 1683
  Entrez Gene: SLC1A7 (a.k.a. RP11-334A14.7, AAAT, EAAT5, FLJ36602)
  Cloning method: Gateway Cloning
  Sequencing primers: 5′ M13-fwd; 3′ M13-rev
Terms and licenses: Academic/Nonprofit Terms; Industry Terms
Depositor comments: This plasmid contains a STOP codon at the end of the codon-optimized ORF. For the version of this plasmid that does not contain a STOP codon, please see Addgene plasmid 131998 For more information on the full Resolute plasmid collection, please see www.addgene.org/depositor-collections/re-solute/. Please provide your feedback on this plasmid to the RESOLUTE consortium by filling out their RESOLUTE repository feedback form: https://forms.office.com/Pages/ResponsePage.aspx?id=0e05yklzmkS7rjFGQL4N7z4feCLQvEJAmVcOCM_u885UN1JJRko0Ukg4TVQwNTZLOUxPQVJWT1NHUCQlQCN0PWcu
How to cite: pDONR221-SLC1A7_STOP was a gift from RESOLUTE Consortium & Giulio Superti-Furga (Addgene plasmid # 161164 ; http://n2t.net/addgene:161164 ; RRID:Addgene_161164)
