>Addgene plasmid #161164 | pDONR221-SLC1A7_STOP | depositor partial sequence | sequence record 312263 | Codon-optimized ORF of SLC1A7
ATGGTGCCACACGCAATCCTGGCAAGGGGAAGAGACGTGTGCAGGAGAAACGGCCTGCTGATCCTGTCCG
TGCTGTCTGTGATCGTGGGCTGTCTGCTGGGCTTCTTTCTGCGGACCAGGCGCCTGTCTCCACAGGAGAT
CAGCTACTTCCAGTTTCCCGGCGAGCTGCTGATGAGAATGCTGAAGATGATGATCCTGCCCCTGGTGGTG
AGCTCCCTGATGAGCGGACTGGCATCCCTGGATGCCAAGACCTCTAGCAGACTGGGCGTGCTGACAGTGG
CTTACTATCTGTGGACCACATTCATGGCCGTGATCGTGGGCATCTTTATGGTGTCTATCATCCACCCAGG
AAGCGCCGCACAGAAGGAGACCACAGAGCAGAGCGGCAAGCCCATCATGTCCTCTGCCGACGCCCTGCTG
GATCTGATCAGGAACATGTTCCCTGCCAATCTGGTGGAGGCCACCTTTAAGCAGTACCGCACAAAGACCA
CACCAGTGGTGAAGTCCCCTAAGGTGGCACCAGAGGAGGCACCACCTAGGAGAATCCTGATCTACGGCGT
GCAGGAGGAGAACGGCTCTCACGTGCAGAATTTCGCACTGGACCTGACCCCACCACCTGAGGTGGTGTAT
AAGTCCGAGCCCGGCACATCTGATGGCATGAACGTGCTGGGCATCGTGTTCTTTAGCGCCACCATGGGCA
TCATGCTGGGAAGGATGGGCGACTCCGGAGCACCTCTGGTGTCTTTCTGCCAGTGTCTGAATGAGTCCGT
GATGAAGATCGTGGCCGTGGCCGTGTGGTATTTCCCCTTTGGCATCGTGTTTCTGATCGCCGGCAAGATC
CTGGAGATGGACGATCCTCGGGCCGTGGGCAAGAAGCTGGGCTTCTACTCCGTGACCGTGGTGTGCGGAC
TGGTGCTGCACGGACTGTTTATCCTGCCCCTGCTGTATTTCTTTATCACAAAGAAGAACCCTATCGTGTT
CATCAGGGGAATCCTGCAGGCCCTGCTGATCGCCCTGGCCACCAGCTCCTCTAGCGCCACCCTGCCTATC
ACATTCAAGTGTCTGCTGGAGAACAATCACATCGACAGGCGCATCGCAAGGTTTGTGCTGCCAGTGGGAG
CAACCATCAATATGGATGGAACAGCCCTGTACGAGGCAGTGGCAGCAATCTTCATCGCCCAGGTGAACAA
TTATGAGCTGGACTTTGGCCAGATCATCACCATCAGCATCACCGCAACAGCAGCATCCATCGGAGCAGCA
GGCATCCCACAGGCCGGCCTGGTGACCATGGTCATCGTGCTGACCAGCGTGGGACTGCCAACCGACGATA
TCACACTGATCATCGCCGTGGACTGGGCCCTGGATAGGTTCCGCACAATGATCAACGTGCTGGGCGATGC
ACTGGCAGCAGGAATCATGGCACACATCTGCCGGAAGGACTTTGCCAGAGATACCGGCACAGAGAAGCTG
CTGCCCTGTGAGACCAAGCCCGTGAGCCTGCAGGAGATCGTGGCAGCCCAGCAGAATGGATGCGTGAAGA
GCGTGGCAGAGGCATCCGAGCTGACCCTGGGACCAACATGTCCCCACCACGTGCCTGTGCAGGTGGAGCA
GGATGAGGAGCTGCCAGCCGCCTCTCTGAACCACTGCACCATCCAGATCAGCGAGCTGGAGACAAATGTG
TAA
